Addgene plasmid #102324: pCMV4a-SIRT6-H133Y-FLAG
Purpose: Human SIRT6 H133Y with FLAG tag for mammalian expression
Depositing lab: Hening Lin. Depositing organization: Cornell University. Publication: Identifying the functional contribution of the defatty-acylase activity of SIRT6. Zhang X, Khan S, Jiang H, Antonyak MA, Chen X, Spiegelman NA, Shrimp JH, Cerione RA, Lin H. Nat Chem Biol. 2016 Aug;12(8):614-20. doi: 10.1038/nchembio.2106. Epub 2016 Jun 20. PubMed 27322069.
Backbone
  Vector backbone: pCMV4a
  Backbone size w/o insert (bp): 4300
  Total vector size (bp): 5368
  Vector type: Mammalian Expression
Growth in bacteria
  Bacterial resistance: Kanamycin, 50 μg/mL
  Growth temperature: 37°C
  Growth strain: DH5alpha
  Copy number: High Copy
Gene/Insert
  Gene/Insert name: SIRT6
  Species: H. sapiens (human)
  Insert size (bp): 1068
  Mutation: changed histidine 133 to tyrosine
  GenBank ID: CR457200
  Entrez Gene: SIRT6 (a.k.a. SIR2L6, hSIRT6)
  Promoter: CMV
  Tag / fusion protein: FLAG (C terminal on insert)
  Cloning method: Restriction Enzyme; 5′ cloning site NotI (not destroyed); 3′ cloning site BamHI (not destroyed)
  Sequencing primers: 5′ T3; 3′ T7
Terms and licenses: Academic/Nonprofit Terms; Industry Terms: Not Available to Industry
How to cite: pCMV4a-SIRT6-H133Y-FLAG was a gift from Hening Lin (Addgene plasmid # 102324 ; http://n2t.net/addgene:102324 ; RRID:Addgene_102324)
