[The description below was written by a language model from this plasmid's Addgene catalogue record and pLannotate feature annotations shown in this document.]
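Description:
pCMV4a-SIRT6-H133Y-FLAG is a mammalian expression plasmid built on the pCMV4a backbone that drives production of human SIRT6 carrying a histidine-133-to-tyrosine substitution and a C-terminal FLAG epitope. It replicates in E. coli at high copy from a ColE1/pUC-type origin and also carries an f1 origin, which permits single-stranded DNA production. Selection relies on a single Tn5 aminoglycoside phosphotransferase gene (NeoR/KanR) placed behind both a bacterial bla promoter and the SV40 enhancer/early promoter and followed by the HSV TK polyadenylation signal. This arrangement gives kanamycin resistance in bacteria and should allow G418 selection of transfected mammalian cells.

The SIRT6 open reading frame, about 1.07 kb, was cloned between NotI and BamHI sites, both of which are retained. It sits downstream of the human cytomegalovirus immediate-early enhancer and promoter. A short FLAG-coding segment follows it directly; the annotation tool labels this as a fragment of 3xFLAG, but its length is consistent with a single FLAG tag. Transcripts are processed through SV40-derived sequences, including a small t intron fragment and the SV40 poly(A) signal. T3 and T7 phage promoters flank the insert and serve as sequencing primer sites.

SIRT6 is an NAD-dependent sirtuin with deacetylase activity, and the associated study concerned the contribution of its defatty-acylase activity. The record does not state the functional effect of H133Y, though the construct is evidently a point-mutant counterpart for comparison with other SIRT6 forms in transfected cells, with the FLAG tag enabling detection or immunoprecipitation. The sequenced record (5,321 nt) is slightly shorter than the catalogued total of 5,368 bp.
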