Features (pLannotate 1.2.2; 19 found; start..end, strand, type, name):
     15..603     +  rep_origin     ori: high-copy-number ColE1/pMB1/pBR322/pUC origin of replication
    778..1081    +  enhancer       CMV enhancer: human cytomegalovirus immediate early enhancer
   1082..1285    +  promoter       CMV promoter: human cytomegalovirus (CMV) immediate early promoter
   1331..1349    +  promoter       T3 promoter: promoter for bacteriophage T3 RNA polymerase
   1362..1385    +  misc_feature   MCS (fragment): pBluescript multiple cloning site
   1386..2450    +  CDS            SIRT6: SIR6_HUMAN - Also known as SIR2L6. Experimental evidence at protein level: Swiss-Prot protein existence level 1. NAD-dependent protein deacetylase involved in various processes including telomere maintenance and gene expression, and consequently has roles in genomic stability, cell senescence and apoptosis (PubMed:18337721, PubMed:19135889, PubMed:19625767, PubMed:21362626). Has very weak deacetylase activity and can bind NAD(+) in the absence of acetylated substrate (PubMed:21362626). Has deacetylase activity towards histone H3K9Ac and H3K56Ac (PubMed:19625767, PubMed:21362626). Modulates ace
   2457..2480    +  CDS            3xFLAG (fragment): three tandem FLAG® epitope tags
   2534..2552    -  promoter       T7 promoter: promoter for bacteriophage T7 RNA polymerase
   2562..2601    +  CDS            lacZα (fragment): LacZα fragment of β-galactosidase; lacZ fragment
   2611..2666    +  intron         small t intron (fragment): SV40 (simian virus 40) small t antigen intron
   2666..2803    +  CDS            large T antigen (fragment): large T antigen from SV40 (simian virus 40)
   2826..2947    +  polyA_signal   SV40 poly(A) signal: SV40 polyadenylation signal
   2981..3409    -  rep_origin     f1 ori (sequence partly withheld): f1 bacteriophage origin of replication; arrow indicates direction of (+) strand synthesis
   3436..3538    +  promoter       AmpR promoter: bla
   3542..3899    +  promoter       SV40 promoter: SV40 enhancer and early promoter
   3934..4728    +  CDS            NeoR/KanR: aminoglycoside phosphotransferase from Tn5; aph(3')-II (or nptII); confers resistance to neomycin, kanamycin, and G418 (Geneticin®)
   4749..4901    +  CDS            ble (fragment): BLE_KLEPN - Experimental evidence at protein level: Swiss-Prot protein existence level 1. Binding protein with a strong affinity to the bleomycin family of antibiotics. Binds to CL990; an antimitotic-antibiotic compound. From Klebsiella pneumoniae.
   4960..5007    +  polyA_signal   HSV TK poly(A) signal: herpes simplex virus thymidine kinase polyadenylation signal (Cole and Stacy, 1985)
   5098..5114    -  polyA_signal   bGH poly(A) signal (fragment): bovine growth hormone polyadenylation signal
>Addgene plasmid #102324 | pCMV4a-SIRT6-H133Y-FLAG | addgene full sequence | sequence record 198049 | Addgene NGS Result
ATCAAAGGATCTTCTTGAGATCCTTTTTTTCTGCGCGTAATCTGCTGCTTGCAAACAAAAAAACCACCGC
TACCAGCGGTGGTTTGTTTGCCGGATCAAGAGCTACCAACTCTTTTTCCGAAGGTAACTGGCTTCAGCAG
AGCGCAGATACCAAATACTGTTCTTCTAGTGTAGCCGTAGTTAGGCCACCACTTCAAGAACTCTGTAGCA
CCGCCTACATACCTCGCTCTGCTAATCCTGTTACCAGTGGCTGCTGCCAGTGGCGATAAGTCGTGTCTTA
CCGGGTTGGACTCAAGACGATAGTTACCGGATAAGGCGCAGCGGTCGGGCTGAACGGGGGGTTCGTGCAC
ACAGCCCAGCTTGGAGCGAACGACCTACACCGAACTGAGATACCTACAGCGTGAGCTATGAGAAAGCGCC
ACGCTTCCCGAAGGGAGAAAGGCGGACAGGTATCCGGTAAGCGGCAGGGTCGGAACAGGAGAGCGCACGA
GGGAGCTTCCAGGGGGAAACGCCTGGTATCTTTATAGTCCTGTCGGGTTTCGCCACCTCTGACTTGAGCG
TCGATTTTTGTGATGCTCGTCAGGGGGGCGGAGCCTATGGAAAAACGCCAGCAACGCGGCCTTTTTACGG
TTCCTGGCCTTTTGCTGGCCTTTTGCTCACATGTTCTTTCCTGCGTTATCCCCTGATTCTGTGGATAACC
GTATTACCGCCATGCATTAGTTATTAATAGTAATCAATTACGGGGTCATTAGTTCATAGCCCATATATGG
AGTTCCGCGTTACATAACTTACGGTAAATGGCCCGCCTGGCTGACCGCCCAACGACCCCCGCCCATTGAC
GTCAATAATGACGTATGTTCCCATAGTAACGCCAATAGGGACTTTCCATTGACGTCAATGGGTGGAGTAT
TTACGGTAAACTGCCCACTTGGCAGTACATCAAGTGTATCATATGCCAAGTACGCCCCCTATTGACGTCA
ATGACGGTAAATGGCCCGCCTGGCATTATGCCCAGTACATGACCTTATGGGACTTTCCTACTTGGCAGTA
CATCTACGTATTAGTCATCGCTATTACCATGGTGATGCGGTTTTGGCAGTACATCAATGGGCGTGGATAG
CGGTTTGACTCACGGGGATTTCCAAGTCTCCACCCCATTGACGTCAATGGGAGTTTGTTTTGGCACCAAA
ATCAACGGGACTTTCCAAAATGTCGTAACAACTCCGCCCCATTGACGCAAATGGGCGGTAGGCGTGTACG
GTGGGAGGTCTATATAAGCAGAGCTGGTTTAGTGAACCGTCAGATCCGCTAGCGATTACGCCAAGCTCGA
AATTAACCCTCACTAAAGGGAACAAAAGCTGGAGCTCCACCGCGGTGGCGGCCGCATGTCGGTGAATTAC
GCGGCGGGGCTGTCGCCGTACGCGGACAAGGGCAAGTGCGGCCTCCCGGAGATCTTCGACCCCCCGGAGG
AGCTGGAGCGGAAGGTGTGGGAACTGGCGAGGCTGGTCTGGCAGTCTTCCAGTGTGGTGTTCCACACGGG
TGCCGGCATCAGCACTGCCTCTGGCATCCCCGACTTCAGGGGTCCCCACGGAGTCTGGACCATGGAGGAG
CGAGGTCTGGCCCCCAAGTTCGACACCACCTTTGAGAGCGCGCGGCCCACGCAGACCCACATGGCGCTGG
TGCAGCTGGAGCGCGTGGGCCTCCTCCGCTTCCTGGTCAGCCAGAACGTGGACGGGCTCCATGTGCGCTC
AGGCTTCCCCAGGGACAAACTGGCAGAGCTCTACGGGAACATGTTTGTGGAAGAATGTGCCAAGTGTAAG
ACGCAGTACGTCCGAGACACAGTCGTGGGCACCATGGGCCTGAAGGCCACGGGCCGGCTCTGCACCGTGG
CTAAGGCAAGGGGGCTGCGAGCCTGCAGGGGAGAGCTGAGGGACACCATCCTAGACTGGGAGGACTCCCT
GCCCGACCGGGACCTGGCACTCGCCGATGAGGCCAGCAGGAACGCCGACCTGTCCATCACGCTGGGTACA
TCGCTGCAGATCCGGCCCAGCGGGAACCTGCCGCTGGCTACCAAGCGCCGGGGAGGCCGCCTGGTCATCG
TCAACCTGCAGCCCACCAAGCACGACCGCCATGCTGACCTCCGCATCCATGGCTACGTTGACGAGGTCAT
GACCCGGCTCATGAAGCACCTGGGGCTGGAGATCCCCGCCTGGGACGGCCCCCGTGTGCTGGAGAGGGCG
CTGCCACCCCTGCCCCGCCCGCCCACCCCCAAGCTGGAGCCCAAGGAGGAATCTCCCACCCGGATCAACG
GCTCTATCCCCGCCGGCCCCAAGCAGGAGCCCTGCGCCCAGCACAACGGCTCAGAGCCCGCCAGCCCCAA
ACGGGAGCGGCCCACCAGCCCTGCCCCCCACAGACCCCCCAAAAGGGTGAAGGCCAAGGCGGTCCCCAGC
CTCGAGGATTACAAGGATGACGACGATAAGTAGGGCCCGGTACCTTAATTAATTAAGGTACCAGGTAAGT
GTACCCAATTCGCCCTATAGTGAGTCGTATTACAATTCACTCGATCGCCCTTCCCAACAGTTGCGCAGCC
TGAATGGCGAATGGAGATCCAATTTTTAAGTGTATAATGTGTTAAACTACTGATTCTAATTGTTTGTGTA
TTTTAGATTCACAGTCCCAAGGCTCATTTCAGGCCCCTCAGTCCTCACAGTCTGTTCATGATCATAATCA
GCCATACCACATTTGTAGAGGTTTTACTTGCTTTAAAAAACCTCCCACACCTCCCCCTGAACCTGAAACA
TAAAATGAATGCAATTGTTGTTGTTAACTTGTTTATTGCAGCTTATAATGGTTACAAATAAAGCAATAGC
ATCACAAATTTCACAAATAAAGCATTTTTTTCACTGCATTCTAGTTGTGGTTTGTCCAAACTCATCAATG
TATCTTAACGCGTAAATTGTAAGCGTTAATATTTTGTTAAAATTCGCGTTAAATTTTTGTTAAATCAGCT
CATTTTTTAACCAATAGGCCGAAATCGGCAAAATCCCTTATAAATCAAAAGAATAGACCGAGATAGGGT
[37 nt withheld, positions 3080-3116]
AAAGAACGTGGACTCCAACGTCAAAGG
[49 nt withheld, positions 3144-3192]
T
[91 nt withheld, positions 3194-3284]
G
[124 nt withheld, positions 3286-3409]
CAGGTGGCACTTTTCGGGGAAATGTGCGCGGAACCCCTATTTGTTTATTTTTCTAAATACATTCAAATAT
GTATCCGCTCATGAGACAATAACCCTGATAAATGCTTCAATAATATTGAAAAAGGAAGAATCCTGAGGCG
GAAAGAACCAGCTGTGGAATGTGTGTCAGTTAGGGTGTGGAAAGTCCCCAGGCTCCCCAGCAGGCAGAAG
TATGCAAAGCATGCATCTCAATTAGTCAGCAACCAGGTGTGGAAAGTCCCCAGGCTCCCCAGCAGGCAGA
AGTATGCAAAGCATGCATCTCAATTAGTCAGCAACCATAGTCCCGCCCCTAACTCCGCCCATCCCGCCCC
TAACTCCGCCCAGTTCCGCCCATTCTCCGCCCCATGGCTGACTAATTTTTTTTATTTATGCAGAGGCCGA
GGCCGCCTCGGCCTCTGAGCTATTCCAGAAGTAGTGAGGAGGCTTTTTTGGAGGCCTAGGCTTTTGCAAA
GATCGATCAAGAGACAGGATGAGGATCGTTTCGCATGATTGAACAAGATGGATTGCACGCAGGTTCTCCG
GCCGCTTGGGTGGAGAGGCTATTCGGCTATGACTGGGCACAACAGACAATCGGCTGCTCTGATGCCGCCG
TGTTCCGGCTGTCAGCGCAGGGGCGCCCGGTTCTTTTTGTCAAGACCGACCTGTCCGGTGCCCTGAATGA
ACTGCAAGACGAGGCAGCGCGGCTATCGTGGCTGGCCACGACGGGCGTTCCTTGCGCAGCTGTGCTCGAC
GTTGTCACTGAAGCGGGAAGGGACTGGCTGCTATTGGGCGAAGTGCCGGGGCAGGATCTCCTGTCATCTC
ACCTTGCTCCTGCCGAGAAAGTATCCATCATGGCTGATGCAATGCGGCGGCTGCATACGCTTGATCCGGC
TACCTGCCCATTCGACCACCAAGCGAAACATCGCATCGAGCGAGCACGTACTCGGATGGAAGCCGGTCTT
GTCGATCAGGATGATCTGGACGAAGAACATCAGGGGCTCGCGCCAGCCGAACTGTTCGCCAGGCTCAAGG
CGAGCATGCCCGACGGCGAGGATCTCGTCGTGACCCATGGCGATGCCTGCTTGCCGAATATCATGGTGGA
AAATGGCCGCTTTTCTGGATTCATCGACTGTGGCCGGCTGGGTGTGGCGGACCGCTATCAGGACATAGCG
TTGGCTACCCGTGATATTGCTGAAGAACTTGGCGGCGAATGGGCTGACCGCTTCCTCGTGCTTTACGGTA
TCGCCGCTCCCGATTCGCAGCGCATCGCCTTCTATCGCCTTCTTGACGAGTTCTTCTGAGCGGGACTCTG
GGGTTCGAAATGACCGACCAAGCGACGCCCAACCTGCCATCACGAGATTTCGATTCCACCGCCGCCTTCT
ATGAAAGGTTGGGCTTCGGAATCGTTTTCCGGGACGCCGGCTGGATGATCCTCCAGCGCGGGGATCTCAT
GCTGGAGTTCTTCGCCCACCCTAGGGGGAGGCTAACTGAAACACGGAAGGAGACAATACCGGAAGGAACC
CGCGCTATGACGGCAATAAAAAGACAGAATAAAACGCACGGTGTTGGGTCGTTTGTTCATAAACGCGGGG
TTCGGTCCCAGGGCTGGCACTCTGTCGATACCCCACCGAGACCCCATTGGGGCCAATACGCCCGCGTTTC
TTCCTTTTCCCCACCCCACCCCCCAAGTTCGGGTGAAGGCCCAGGGCTCGCAGCCAACGTCGGGGCGGCA
GGCCCTGCCATAGCCTCAGGTTACTCATATATACTTTAGATTGATTTAAAACTTCATTTTTAATTTAAAA
GGATCTAGGTGAAGATCCTTTTTGATAATCTCATGACCAAAATCCCTTAACGTGAGTTTTCGTTCCACTG
AGCGTCAGACCCCGTAGAAAAG
